>Addgene plasmid #143969 | TFORF1706 | addgene full sequence | sequence record 392324 | Addgene NGS Result
TTAATGTAGTCTTATGCAATACTCTTGTAGTCTTGCAACATGGTAACGATGAGTTAGCAACATGCCTTAC
AAGGAGAGAAAAAGCACCGTGCATGCCGATTGGTGGAAGTAAGGTGGTACGATCGTGCCTTATTAGGAAG
GCAACAGACGGGTCTGACATGGATTGGACGAACCACTGAATTGCCGCATTGCAGAGATATTGTATTTAAG
TGCCTAGCTCGATACATAAACGGGTCTCTCTGGTTAGACCAGATCTGAGCCTGGGAGCTCTCTGGCTAAC
TAGGGAACCCACTGCTTAAGCCTCAATAAAGCTTGCCTTGAGTGCTTCAAGTAGTGTGTGCCCGTCTGTT
GTGTGACTCTGGTAACTAGAGATCCCTCAGACCCTTTTAGTCAGTGTGGAAAATCTCTAGCAGTGGCGCC
CGAACAGGGACTTGAAAGCGAAAGGGAAACCAGAGGAGCTCTCTCGACGCAGGACTCGGCTTGCTGAAGC
GCGCACGGCAAGAGGCGAGGGGCGGCGACTGGTGAGTACGCCAAAAATTTTGACTAGCGGAGGCTAGAAG
GAGAGAGATGGGTGCGAGAGCGTCAGTATTAAGCGGGGGAGAATTAGATCGCGATGGGAAAAAATTCGGT
TAAGGCCAGGGGGAAAGAAAAAATATAAATTAAAACATATAGTATGGGCAAGCAGGGAGCTAGAACGATT
CGCAGTTAATCCTGGCCTGTTAGAAACATCAGAAGGCTGTAGACAAATACTGGGACAGCTACAACCATCC
CTTCAGACAGGATCAGAAGAACTTAGATCATTATATAATACAGTAGCAACCCTCTATTGTGTGCATCAAA
GGATAGAGATAAAAGACACCAAGGAAGCTTTAGACAAGATAGAGGAAGAGCAAAACAAAAGTAAGACCAC
CGCACAGCAAGCGGCCGCTGATCTTCAGACCTGGAGGAGGAGATATGAGGGACAATTGGAGAAGTGAATT
ATATAAATATAAAGTAGTAAAAATTGAACCATTAGGAGTAGCACCCACCAAGGCAAAGAGAAGAGTGGTG
CAGAGAGAAAAAAGAGCAGTGGGAATAGGAGCTTTGTTCCTTGGGTTCTTGGGAGCAGCAGGAAGCACTA
TGGGCGCAGCGTCAATGACGCTGACGGTACAGGCCAGACAATTATTGTCTGGTATAGTGCAGCAGCAGAA
CAATTTGCTGAGGGCTATTGAGGCGCAACAGCATCTGTTGCAACTCACAGTCTGGGGCATCAAGCAGCTC
CAGGCAAGAATCCTGGCTGTGGAAAGATACCTAAAGGATCAACAGCTCCTGGGGATTTGGGGTTGCTCTG
GAAAACTCATTTGCACCACTGCTGTGCCTTGGAATGCTAGTTGGAGTAATAAATCTCTGGAACAGATTTG
GAATCACACGACCTGGATGGAGTGGGACAGAGAAATTAACAATTACACAAGCTTAATACACTCCTTAATT
GAAGAATCGCAAAACCAGCAAGAAAAGAATGAACAAGAATTATTGGAATTAGATAAATGGGCAAGTTTGT
GGAATTGGTTTAACATAACAAATTGGCTGTGGTATATAAAATTATTCATAATGATAGTAGGAGGCTTGGT
AGGTTTAAGAATAGTTTTTGCTGTACTTTCTATAGTGAATAGAGTTAGGCAGGGATATTCACCATTATCG
TTTCAGACCCACCTCCCAACCCCGAGGGGACCCATGCATTGCATCTCAATTAGTCAGCAACCAGGTGTGG
AAAGTCCCCAGGCTCCCCAGCAGGCAGAAGTATGCAAAGCATGCGTCTCAATTAGTCAGCAACCATAGTC
CCGCCCCTAACTCCGCCCATCCCGCCCCTAACTCCGCCCAGTTCCGCCCATTCTCCGCCCCATGGCTGAC
TAATTTTTTTTATTTATGCAGAGGCCGAGGCCGCCTCGGCCTCTGAGCTATTCCAGAAGTAGTGAGGAGG
CTTTTTTGGAGGCCTAGGCTTTTGCAAAAAGCTTTCTAGAGGTACCACCGGAGCTTACCATGACCGAGTA
CAAGCCCACGGTGCGCCTCGCCACCCGCGACGACGTCCCCAGGGCCGTACGCACCCTCGCCGCCGCGTTC
GCCGACTACCCCGCCACGCGCCACACCGTCGATCCGGACCGCCACATCGAGCGGGTCACCGAGCTGCAAG
AACTCTTCCTCACGCGCGTCGGGCTCGACATCGGCAAGGTGTGGGTCGCGGACGACGGCGCCGCCGTGGC
GGTCTGGACCACGCCGGAGAGCGTCGAAGCGGGGGCGGTGTTCGCCGAGATCGGCCCGCGCATGGCCGAG
TTGAGCGGTTCCCGGCTGGCCGCGCAGCAACAGATGGAAGGCCTCCTGGCGCCGCACCGGCCCAAGGAGC
CCGCGTGGTTCCTGGCCACCGTCGGCGTCTCGCCCGACCACCAGGGCAAGGGTCTGGGCAGCGCCGTCGT
GCTCCCCGGAGTGGAGGCGGCCGAGCGCGCCGGGGTGCCCGCCTTCCTGGAGACCTCCGCGCCCCGCAAC
CTCCCCTTCTACGAGCGGCTCGGCTTCACCGTCACCGCCGACGTCGAGGTGCCCGAAGGACCGCGCACCT
GGTGCATGACCCGCAAGCCCGGTGCCAGTTAACGAATTCTAGATCTTGAGACAAATGGCAGTATTCATCC
ACAATTTTAAAAGAAAAGGGGGGATTGGGGGGTACAGTGCAGGGGAAAGAATAGTAGACATAATAGCAAC
AGACATACAAACTAAAGAATTACAAAAACAAATTACAAAAATTCAAAATTTTCGGGTTTATTACAGGGAC
AGCAGAGATCCACTTTGGCGCCGGCTCGAGGCCTGCAGGTGCAAAGATGGATAAAGTTTTAAACAGAGAG
GAATCTTTGCAGCTAATGGACCTTCTAGGTCTTGAAAGGAGTGGGAATTGGCTCCGGTGCCCGTCAGTGG
GCAGAGCGCACATCGCCCACAGTCCCCGAGAAGTTGGGGGGAGGGGTCGGCAATTGAACCGGTGCCTAGA
GAAGGTGGCGCGGGGTAAACTGGGAAAGTGATGTCGTGTACTGGCTCCGCCTTTTTCCCGAGGGTGGGGG
AGAACCGTATATAAGTGCAGTAGTCGCCGTGAACGTTCTTTTTCGCAACGGGTTTGCCGCCAGAACACAG
GTAAGTGCCGTGTGTGGTTCCCGCGGGCCTGGCCTCTTTACGGGTTATGGCCCTTGCGTGCCTTGAATTA
CTTCCACCTGGCTGCAGTACGTGATTCTTGATCCCGAGCTTCGGGTTGGAAGTGGGTGGGAGAGTTCGAG
GCCTTGCGCTTAAGGAGCCCCTTCGCCTCGTGCTTGAGTTGAGGCCTGGCCTGGGCGCTGGGGCCGCCGC
GTGCGAATCTGGTGGCACCTTCGCGCCTGTCTCGCTGCTTTCGATAAGTCTCTAGCCATTTAAAATTTTT
GATGACCTGCTGCGACGCTTTTTTTCTGGCAAGATAGTCTTGTAAATGCGGGCCAAGATCTGCACACTGG
TATTTCGGTTTTTGGGGCCGCGGGCGGCGACGGGGCCCGTGCGTCCCAGCGCACATGTTCGGCGAGGCGG
GGCCTGCGAGCGCGGCCACCGAGAATCGGACGGGGGTAGTCTCAAGCTGGCCGGCCTGCTCTGGTGCCTG
GCCTCGCGCCGCCGTGTATCGCCCCGCCCTGGGCGGCAAGGCTGGCCCGGTCGGCACCAGTTGCGTGAGC
GGAAAGATGGCCGCTTCCCGGCCCTGCTGCAGGGAGCTCAAAATGGAGGACGCGGCGCTCGGGAGAGCGG
GCGGGTGAGTCACCCACACAAAGGAAAAGGGCCTTTCCGTCCTCAGCCGTCGCTTCATGTGACTCCACGG
AGTACCGGGCGCCGTCCAGGCACCTCGATTAGTTCTCGAGCTTTTGGAGTACGTCGTCTTTAGGTTGGGG
GGAGGGGTTTTATGCGATGGAGTTTCCCCACACTGAGTGGGTGGAGACTGAAGTTAGGCCAGCTTGGCAC
TTGATGTAATTCTCCTTGGAATTTGCCCTTTTTGAGTTTGGATCTTGGTTCATTCTCAAGCCTCAGACAG
TGGTTCAAAGTTTTTTTCTTCCATTTCAGGTGTCGTGAGGCTAGCACCGCCACCATGGCCTTGGCCGGGG
CCCCTGCGGGCGGCCCATGCGCGCCGGCGCTGGAGGCCCTGCTCGGGGCCGGCGCGCTGCGGCTGCTCGA
CTCCTCGCAGATCGTCATCATCTCCGCCGCGCAGGACGCCAGCGCCCCGCCGGCTCCCACCGGCCCCGCG
GCGCCCGCCGCCGGCCCCTGCGACCCTGACCTGCTGCTCTTCGCCACACCGCAGGCGCCCCGGCCCACAC
CCAGTGCGCCGCGGCCCGCGCTCGGCCGCCCGCCGGTGAAGCGGAGGCTGGACCTGGAAACTGACCATCA
GTACCTGGCCGAGAGCAGTGGGCCAGCTCGGGGCAGAGGCCGCCATCCAGGAAAAGGTGTGAAATCCCCG
GGGGAGAAGTCACGCTATGAGACCTCACTGAATCTGACCACCAAGCGCTTCCTGGAGCTGCTGAGCCACT
CGGCTGACGGTGTCGTCGACCTGAACTGGGCTGCCGAGGTGCTGAAGGTGCAGAAGCGGCGCATCTATGA
CATCACCAACGTCCTTGAGGGCATCCAGCTCATTGCCAAGAAGTCCAAGAACCACATCCAGTGGCTGGGC
AGCCACACCACAGTGGGCGTCGGCGGACGGCTTGAGGGGTTGACCCAGGACCTCCGACAGCTGCAGGAGA
GCGAGCAGCAGCTGGACCACCTGATGAATATCTGTACTACGCAGCTGCGCCTGCTCTCCGAGGACACTGA
CAGCCAGCGCCTGGCCTACGTGACGTGTCAGGACCTTCGTAGCATTGCAGACCCTGCAGAGCAGATGGTT
ATGGTGATCAAAGCCCCTCCTGAGACCCAGCTCCAAGCCGTGGACTCTTCGGAGAACTTTCAGATCTCCC
TTAAGAGCAAACAAGGCCCGATCGATGTTTTCCTGTGCCCTGAGGAGACCGTAGGTGGGATCAGCCCTGG
GAAGACCCCATCCCAGGAGGTCACTTCTGAGGAGGAGAACAGGGCCACTGACTCTGCCACCATAGTGTCA
CCACCACCATCATCTCCCCCCTCATCCCTCACCACAGATCCCAGCCAGTCTCTACTCAGCCTGGAGCAAG
AACCGCTGTTGTCCCGGATGGGCAGCCTGCGGGCTCCCGTGGACGAGGACCGCCTGTCCCCGCTGGTGGC
GGCCGACTCGCTCCTGGAGCATGTGCGGGAGGACTTCTCCGGCCTCCTCCCTGAGGAGTTCATCAGCCTT
TCCCCACCCCACGAGGCCCTCGACTACCACTTCGGCCTCGAGGAGGGCGAGGGCATCAGAGACCTCTTCG
ACTGTGACTTTGGGGACCTCACCCCCCTGGATTTCTAGTAATGAACTAGTCCGTAACTTGAAAGTATTTC
GATTTCTTGGCTTTATATATCTTGTGGAAAGGACGATATGGCAAGTTTCCCTGTAGGGATACGCGTTAAG
TCGACAATCAACCTCTGGATTACAAAATTTGTGAAAGATTGACTGGTATTCTTAACTATGTTGCTCCTTT
TACGCTATGTGGATACGCTGCTTTAATGCCTTTGTATCATGCTATTGCTTCCCGTATGGCTTTCATTTTC
TCCTCCTTGTATAAATCCTGGTTGCTGTCTCTTTATGAGGAGTTGTGGCCCGTTGTCAGGCAACGTGGCG
TGGTGTGCACTGTGTTTGCTGACGCAACCCCCACTGGTTGGGGCATTGCCACCACCTGTCAGCTCCTTTC
CGGGACTTTCGCTTTCCCCCTCCCTATTGCCACGGCGGAACTCATCGCCGCCTGCCTTGCCCGCTGCTGG
ACAGGGGCTCGGCTGTTGGGCACTGACAATTCCGTGGTGTTGTCGGGGAAATCATCGTCCTTTCCTTGGC
TGCTCGCCTGTGTTGCCACCTGGATTCTGCGCGGGACGTCCTTCTGCTACGTCCCTTCGGCCCTCAATCC
AGCGGACCTTCCTTCCCGCGGCCTGCTGCCGGCTCTGCGGCCTCTTCCGCGTCTTCGCCTTCGCCCTCAG
ACGAGTCGGATCTCCCTTTGGGCCGCCTCCCCGCGTCGACTTTAAGACCAATGACTTACAAGGCAGCTGT
AGATCTTAGCCACTTTTTAAAAGAAAAGGGGGGACTGGAAGGGCTAATTCACTCCCAACGAAGACAAGAT
CTGCTTTTTGCTTGTACTGGGTCTCTCTGGTTAGACCAGATCTGAGCCTGGGAGCTCTCTGGCTAACTAG
GGAACCCACTGCTTAAGCCTCAATAAAGCTTGCCTTGAGTGCTTCAAGTAGTGTGTGCCCGTCTGTTGTG
TGACTCTGGTAACTAGAGATCCCTCAGACCCTTTTAGTCAGTGTGGAAAATCTCTAGCAGTACGTATAGT
AGTTCATGTCATCTTATTATTCAGTATTTATAACTTGCAAAGAAATGAATATCAGAGAGTGAGAGGAACT
TGTTTATTGCAGCTTATAATGGTTACAAATAAAGCAATAGCATCACAAATTTCACAAATAAAGCATTTTT
TTCACTGCATTCTAGTTGTGGTTTGTCCAAACTCATCAATGTATCTTATCATGTCTGGCTCTAGCTATCC
CGCCCCTAACTCCGCCCATCCCGCCCCTAACTCCGCCCAGTTCCGCCCATTCTCCGCCCCATGGCTGACT
AATTTTTTTTATTTATGCAGAGGCCGAGGCCGCCTCGGCCTCTGAGCTATTCCAGAAGTAGTGAGGAGGC
TTTTTTGGAGGCCTAGGGACGTACCCAATTCGCCCTATAGTGAGTCGTATTACGCGCGCTCACTGGCCGT
CGTTTTACAACGTCGTGACTGGGAAAACCCTGGCGTTACCCAACTTAATCGCCTTGCAGCACATCCCCCT
TTCGCCAGCTGGCGTAATAGCGAAGAGGCCCGCACCGATCGCCCTTCCCAACAGTTGCGCAGCCTGAATG
GCGAATGGG
[124 nt withheld, positions 7010-7133]
C
[91 nt withheld, positions 7135-7225]
A
[49 nt withheld, positions 7227-7275]
CCTTTGACGTTGGAGTCCACGTTCTTT
[37 nt withheld, positions 7303-7339]
ACCCTATCTCGGTCTATTCTTTTGATTTATAAGGGATTTTGCCGATTTCGGCCTATTGGTTAAAAAATGA
GCTGATTTAACAAAAATTTAACGCGAATTTTAACAAAATATTAACGCTTACAATTTAGGTGGCACTTTTC
GGGGAAATGTGCGCGGAACCCCTATTTGTTTATTTTTCTAAATACATTCAAATATGTATCCGCTCATGAG
ACAATAACCCTGATAAATGCTTCAATAATATTGAAAAAGGAAGAGTATGAGTATTCAACATTTCCGTGTC
GCCCTTATTCCCTTTTTTGCGGCATTTTGCCTTCCTGTTTTTGCTCACCCAGAAACGCTGGTGAAAGTAA
AAGATGCTGAAGATCAGTTGGGTGCACGAGTGGGTTACATCGAACTGGATCTCAACAGCGGTAAGATCCT
TGAGAGTTTTCGCCCCGAAGAACGTTTTCCAATGATGAGCACTTTTAAAGTTCTGCTATGTGGCGCGGTA
TTATCCCGTATTGACGCCGGGCAAGAGCAACTCGGTCGCCGCATACACTATTCTCAGAATGACTTGGTTG
AGTACTCACCAGTCACAGAAAAGCATCTTACGGATGGCATGACAGTAAGAGAATTATGCAGTGCTGCCAT
AACCATGAGTGATAACACTGCGGCCAACTTACTTCTGACAACGATCGGAGGACCGAAGGAGCTAACCGCT
TTTTTGCACAACATGGGGGATCATGTAACTCGCCTTGATCGTTGGGAACCGGAGCTGAATGAAGCCATAC
CAAACGACGAGCGTGACACCACGATGCCTGTAGCAATGGCAACAACGTTGCGCAAACTATTAACTGGCGA
ACTACTTACTCTAGCTTCCCGGCAACAATTAATAGACTGGATGGAGGCGGATAAAGTTGCAGGACCACTT
CTGCGCTCGGCCCTTCCGGCTGGCTGGTTTATTGCTGATAAATCTGGAGCCGGTGAGCGTGGGTCTCGCG
GTATCATTGCAGCACTGGGGCCAGATGGTAAGCCCTCCCGTATCGTAGTTATCTACACGACGGGGAGTCA
GGCAACTATGGATGAACGAAATAGACAGATCGCTGAGATAGGTGCCTCACTGATTAAGCATTGGTAACTG
TCAGACCAAGTTTACTCATATATACTTTAGATTGATTTAAAACTTCATTTTTAATTTAAAAGGATCTAGG
TGAAGATCCTTTTTGATAATCTCATGACCAAAATCCCTTAACGTGAGTTTTCGTTCCACTGAGCGTCAGA
CCCCGTAGAAAAGATCAAAGGATCTTCTTGAGATCCTTTTTTTCTGCGCGTAATCTGCTGCTTGCAAACA
AAAAAACCACCGCTACCAGCGGTGGTTTGTTTGCCGGATCAAGAGCTACCAACTCTTTTTCCGAAGGTAA
CTGGCTTCAGCAGAGCGCAGATACCAAATACTGTTCTTCTAGTGTAGCCGTAGTTAGGCCACCACTTCAA
GAACTCTGTAGCACCGCCTACATACCTCGCTCTGCTAATCCTGTTACCAGTGGCTGCTGCCAGTGGCGAT
AAGTCGTGTCTTACCGGGTTGGACTCAAGACGATAGTTACCGGATAAGGCGCAGCGGTCGGGCTGAACGG
GGGGTTCGTGCACACAGCCCAGCTTGGAGCGAACGACCTACACCGAACTGAGATACCTACAGCGTGAGCT
ATGAGAAAGCGCCACGCTTCCCGAAGGGAGAAAGGCGGACAGGTATCCGGTAAGCGGCAGGGTCGGAACA
GGAGAGCGCACGAGGGAGCTTCCAGGGGGAAACGCCTGGTATCTTTATAGTCCTGTCGGGTTTCGCCACC
TCTGACTTGAGCGTCGATTTTTGTGATGCTCGTCAGGGGGGCGGAGCCTATGGAAAAACGCCAGCAACGC
GGCCTTTTTACGGTTCCTGGCCTTTTGCTGGCCTTTTGCTCACATGTTCTTTCCTGCGTTATCCCCTGAT
TCTGTGGATAACCGTATTACCGCCTTTGAGTGAGCTGATACCGCTCGCCGCAGCCGAACGACCGAGCGCA
GCGAGTCAGTGAGCGAGGAAGCGGAAGAGCGCCCAATACGCAAACCGCCTCTCCCCGCGCGTTGGCCGAT
TCATTAATGCAGCTGGCACGACAGGTTTCCCGACTGGAAAGCGGGCAGTGAGCGCAACGCAATTAATGTG
AGTTAGCTCACTCATTAGGCACCCCAGGCTTTACACTTTATGCTTCCGGCTCGTATGTTGTGTGGAATTG
TGAGCGGATAACAATTTCACACAGGAAACAGCTATGACCATGATTACGCCAAGCGCGCAATTAACCCTCA
CTAAAGGGAACAAAAGCTGGAGCTGCAAGC
Features (pLannotate 1.2.2; 31 found; start..end, strand, type, name):
      5..231     +  promoter       RSV promoter: Rous sarcoma virus enhancer/promoter
    232..412     +  LTR            5' LTR (truncated): truncated 5' long terminal repeat (LTR) from HIV-1
    459..584     +  misc_feature   HIV-1 Ψ: packaging signal of human immunodeficiency virus type 1
    568..931     +  CDS            HIV-1 gag (fragment): gag protein from human immunodeficiency virus 1; gag
   1077..1310    +  misc_feature   RRE: The Rev response element (RRE) of HIV-1 allows for Rev-dependent mRNA export from the nucleus to the cytoplasm.
   1687..1713    +  CDS            Rev (fragment): human immunodeficiency virus 1 (HIV-1) Rev protein; rev; enhances nuclear export of unspliced and incompletely spliced viral mRNAs
   1720..1743    +  promoter       SV40 promoter (fragment): SV40 early promoter
   1744..1815    +  promoter       SV40 promoter (fragment): SV40 enhancer and early promoter
   1839..1974    +  rep_origin     SV40 ori: SV40 origin of replication
   2020..2616    +  CDS            PuroR (fragment): puromycin N-acetyltransferase; pac from Streptomyces; confers resistance to puromycin
   2665..2782    +  misc_feature   cPPT/CTS: central polypurine tract and central termination sequence of HIV-1
   2847..2913    +  CDS            small t antigen (fragment): SV40 (simian virus 40) small t antigen
   2920..4098    +  promoter       EF-1α promoter: strong constitutive promoter for human elongation factor EF-1α
   4115..5425    +  CDS            E2F1: E2F1_HUMAN - Also known as RBBP3. Experimental evidence at protein level: Swiss-Prot protein existence level 1. Transcription activator that binds DNA cooperatively with DP proteins through the E2 recognition site, 5'-TTTC[CG]CGC-3' found in the promoter region of a number of genes whose products are involved in cell cycle regulation or in DNA replication. The DRTF1/E2F complex functions in the control of cell-cycle progression from G1 to S phase. E2F1 binds preferentially RB1 in a cell-cycle dependent manner. It can mediate both cell proliferation and TP53/p53-dependent apoptosis. Blocks adip
   5441..5494    +  promoter       U6 promoter (fragment): RNA polymerase III promoter for human U6 snRNA
   5536..6124    +  misc_feature   WPRE: woodchuck hepatitis virus posttranscriptional regulatory element
   6175..6194    +  misc_feature   cPPT/CTS (fragment): central polypurine tract and central termination sequence of HIV-1
   6196..6429    +  LTR            3' LTR (ΔU3): self-inactivating 3' long terminal repeat (LTR) from HIV-1
   6507..6628    +  polyA_signal   SV40 poly(A) signal: SV40 polyadenylation signal
   6668..6803    +  rep_origin     SV40 ori: SV40 origin of replication
   6824..6842    -  promoter       T7 promoter: promoter for bacteriophage T7 RNA polymerase
   6850..7005    +  CDS            lacZα (fragment): LacZα fragment of β-galactosidase; lacZ fragment
   7010..7438    +  rep_origin     f1 ori (sequence partly withheld): f1 bacteriophage origin of replication; arrow indicates direction of (+) strand synthesis
   7491..7595    +  promoter       AmpR promoter: bla
   7596..8456    +  CDS            AmpR: β-lactamase; bla; confers resistance to ampicillin, carbenicillin, and related antibiotics
   8627..9215    +  rep_origin     ori: high-copy-number ColE1/pMB1/pBR322/pUC origin of replication
   9398..9490    +  CDS            lacI (fragment): lac repressor; lacI; The lac repressor binds to the lac operator to inhibit transcription in E. coli. This inhibition can be relieved by adding lactose or isopropyl-β-D-thiogalactopyranoside (IPTG).
   9503..9524    +  protein_bind   CAP binding site: CAP binding activates transcription in the presence of cAMP. E. coli catabolite activator protein
   9539..9569    +  promoter       lac promoter: promoter for the E. coli lac operon
   9577..9593    +  protein_bind   lac operator: The lac repressor binds to the lac operator to inhibit transcription in E. coli. This inhibition can be relieved by adding lactose or isopropyl-β-D-thiogalactopyranoside (IPTG). lac repressor encoded by lacI
   9638..9656    +  promoter       T3 promoter: promoter for bacteriophage T3 RNA polymerase
