[The description below was written by a language model from this plasmid's Addgene catalogue record and pLannotate feature annotations shown in this document.]
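Description:
TFORF1706 is a lentiviral mammalian expression plasmid built on the pLX_TRC317 backbone and carrying the human E2F1 open reading frame. It is one member of a large barcoded collection of transcription factor ORFs. In bacteria it is maintained through a high-copy ColE1/pUC-type origin and selected with ampicillin via the β-lactamase gene. An f1 origin and remnants of a lac/T7/T3 cloning region are also present in the backbone. The depositor cautions that the plasmid can recombine, as is common for LTR-containing vectors.

The viral portion has a third-generation layout. An RSV promoter drives a truncated HIV-1 5' LTR, followed by the Ψ packaging signal with a partial gag sequence, the Rev response element, a cPPT/CTS and a self-inactivating ΔU3 3' LTR, with an SV40 polyadenylation signal downstream. Two expression units sit between the LTRs. An SV40 early promoter drives puromycin N-acetyltransferase, which allows selection of transduced cells. The strong constitutive EF-1α promoter drives E2F1, a transcription activator that partners with DP proteins to control G1-to-S progression and can promote either proliferation or p53-dependent apoptosis. A WPRE follows the ORF to enhance transcript expression.

The record states that each construct in the collection carries a unique 24-bp barcode. The feature table does not annotate it, so its position is not stated. The short U6 promoter fragment annotated between the ORF and the WPRE appears to be a partial sequence match rather than a functional unit.

The vector is intended for E2F1 overexpression by lentiviral transduction. It is especially suited to pooled screens, such as directed differentiation studies, where barcode readout identifies which transcription factor each cell received.
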