Addgene plasmid #143969: TFORF1706
Purpose: Lentiviral vector for overexpressing transcription factor ORFs with unique 24-bp barcodes. Barcodes facilitate identification of transcription factors in pooled screens.
Depositing lab: Feng Zhang. Depositing organization: Broad Institute. Publication: A transcription factor atlas of directed differentiation. Joung J, Ma S, Tay T, Geiger-Schuller KR, Kirchgatterer PC, Verdine VK, Guo B, Arias-Garcia MA, Allen WE, Singh A, Kuksenko O, Abudayyeh OO, Gootenberg JS, Fu Z, Macrae RK, Buenrostro JD, Regev A, Zhang F. Cell. 2023 Jan 5;186(1):209-229.e26. doi: 10.1016/j.cell.2022.11.026. PubMed 36608654.
Backbone
  Vector backbone: pLX_TRC317
  Backbone manufacturer: Broad Institute Genetic Perturbation Platform
  Backbone size w/o insert (bp): 8264
  Vector type: Mammalian Expression, Lentiviral
  Selectable markers: Puromycin
Growth in bacteria
  Bacterial resistance: Ampicillin, 100 μg/mL
  Growth temperature: 37°C
  Growth strain: NEB Stable
  Copy number: High Copy
Gene/Insert
  Gene/Insert name: E2F1
  Species: H. sapiens (human)
  Insert size (bp): 1415
  Entrez Gene: E2F1 (a.k.a. E2F-1, RBAP1, RBBP3, RBP3)
  Promoter: EF1a
  Cloning method: Unknown
  Sequencing primers: 5′ GGGTGGAGACTGAAGTTAGGCCAG; 3′ CACATAGCGTAAAAGGAGCAACATAG
Terms and licenses: Academic/Nonprofit Terms; Industry Terms: Not Available to Industry
Depositor comments: NM_005225,ENST00000343380 . The transcription factor ORF portion of this plasmid was synthesized by Genewiz. Please test multiple small colonies in case of plasmid recombination. To make this collection available in a timely manner, a portion of this collection was not fully sequenced by Addgene. If an Addgene verified full plasmid sequence is not available, please contact us prior to placing an order to request the full sequence.
How to cite: TFORF1706 was a gift from Feng Zhang (Addgene plasmid # 143969 ; http://n2t.net/addgene:143969 ; RRID:Addgene_143969)
