>Addgene plasmid #143969 | TFORF1706 | depositor partial sequence | sequence record 284034 | Insert
ACCGCCACCATGGCCTTGGCCGGGGCCCCTGCGGGCGGCCCATGCGCGCCGGCGCTGGAGGCCCTGCTCG
GGGCCGGCGCGCTGCGGCTGCTCGACTCCTCGCAGATCGTCATCATCTCCGCCGCGCAGGACGCCAGCGC
CCCGCCGGCTCCCACCGGCCCCGCGGCGCCCGCCGCCGGCCCCTGCGACCCTGACCTGCTGCTCTTCGCC
ACACCGCAGGCGCCCCGGCCCACACCCAGTGCGCCGCGGCCCGCGCTCGGCCGCCCGCCGGTGAAGCGGA
GGCTGGACCTGGAAACTGACCATCAGTACCTGGCCGAGAGCAGTGGGCCAGCTCGGGGCAGAGGCCGCCA
TCCAGGAAAAGGTGTGAAATCCCCGGGGGAGAAGTCACGCTATGAGACCTCACTGAATCTGACCACCAAG
CGCTTCCTGGAGCTGCTGAGCCACTCGGCTGACGGTGTCGTCGACCTGAACTGGGCTGCCGAGGTGCTGA
AGGTGCAGAAGCGGCGCATCTATGACATCACCAACGTCCTTGAGGGCATCCAGCTCATTGCCAAGAAGTC
CAAGAACCACATCCAGTGGCTGGGCAGCCACACCACAGTGGGCGTCGGCGGACGGCTTGAGGGGTTGACC
CAGGACCTCCGACAGCTGCAGGAGAGCGAGCAGCAGCTGGACCACCTGATGAATATCTGTACTACGCAGC
TGCGCCTGCTCTCCGAGGACACTGACAGCCAGCGCCTGGCCTACGTGACGTGTCAGGACCTTCGTAGCAT
TGCAGACCCTGCAGAGCAGATGGTTATGGTGATCAAAGCCCCTCCTGAGACCCAGCTCCAAGCCGTGGAC
TCTTCGGAGAACTTTCAGATCTCCCTTAAGAGCAAACAAGGCCCGATCGATGTTTTCCTGTGCCCTGAGG
AGACCGTAGGTGGGATCAGCCCTGGGAAGACCCCATCCCAGGAGGTCACTTCTGAGGAGGAGAACAGGGC
CACTGACTCTGCCACCATAGTGTCACCACCACCATCATCTCCCCCCTCATCCCTCACCACAGATCCCAGC
CAGTCTCTACTCAGCCTGGAGCAAGAACCGCTGTTGTCCCGGATGGGCAGCCTGCGGGCTCCCGTGGACG
AGGACCGCCTGTCCCCGCTGGTGGCGGCCGACTCGCTCCTGGAGCATGTGCGGGAGGACTTCTCCGGCCT
CCTCCCTGAGGAGTTCATCAGCCTTTCCCCACCCCACGAGGCCCTCGACTACCACTTCGGCCTCGAGGAG
GGCGAGGGCATCAGAGACCTCTTCGACTGTGACTTTGGGGACCTCACCCCCCTGGATTTCTAGTAATGAA
CTAGTCCGTAACTTGAAAGTATTTCGATTTCTTGGCTTTATATATCTTGTGGAAAGGACGATATGGCAAG
TTTCCCTGTAGGGAT
