>Addgene plasmid #143969 | TFORF1706 | depositor partial sequence | sequence record 284035 | Barcode
TATGGCAAGTTTCCCTGTAGGGAT
